>Addgene plasmid #162913 | C234-E24: attB2r-Strep2-attB3 | addgene full sequence | sequence record 333256 | Addgene NGS Result
TCTCGCGTTAACGCTAGCATGGATGTTTTCCCAGTCACGACGTTGTAAAACGACGGCCAGTCTTAAAATT
CGAGCTCGGTCCGAGGATCCTACAGGTCACTAATACCATCTAAGTAGTTGATTCATAGTGACTGGATATG
TTGTGTTTTACAGTATTATGTAGTCTGTTTTTTATGCAAAATCTAATTTAATATATTGATATTTATATCA
CCTTACGTTTCTCGTTCAGCTTTCTTGTACAAAGTGGGCGGATCCTGGAGCCATCCGCAATTCGAAAAAG
GCTAACTGAATAGAGAAAAAAATCACTGGATATACCACCGTTGATATATCCCAATGGCATCGTAAAGAAC
ATTTTGAGGCATTTCAGTCAGTTGCTCAATGTACCTATAACCAGACCGTCAACTTTATTATACAAAGTTG
GCATTATAGGAAAGCATTGCTTATCAATTTGTTGCAACGAACAGGTCACTATCAGTCAAAATAAAATCAT
TATTTGCATGCAAGCTTAGATCCTCTAGACCAGCCAGGACAGAAATGCCTCGACTTCGCTGCTACCCAAG
GTTGCCGGGTGACGCACACCGTGGAAACGGATGAAGGCACGAACCCAGTGGACATAAGCCTGTTCGGTTC
GTAAGCTGTAATGCAAGTAGCGTATGCGCTCACGCAACTGGTCCAGAACCTTGACCGAACGCAGCGGTGG
TAACGGCGCAGTGGCGGTTTTCATGGCTTGTTATGACTGTTTTTTTGGGGTACAGTCTATGCCTCGGGCA
TCCAAGCAGCAAGCGCGTTACGCCGTGGGTCGATGTTTGATGTTATGGAGCAGCAACGATGTTACGCAGC
AGGGCAGTCGCCCTAAAACAAAGTTAAACATTATGAGGGAAGCGGTGATCGCCGAAGTATCGACTCAACT
ATCAGAGGTAGTTGGCGTCATCGAGCGCCATCTCGAACCGACGTTGCTGGCCGTACATTTGTACGGCTCC
GCAGTGGATGGCGGCCTGAAGCCACACAGTGATATTGATTTGCTGGTTACGGTGACCGTAAGGCTTGATG
AAACAACGCGGCGAGCTTTGATCAACGACCTTTTGGAAACTTCGGCTTCCCCTGGAGAGAGCGAGATTCT
CCGCGCTGTAGAAGTCACCATTGTTGTGCACGACGACATCATTCCGTGGCGTTATCCAGCTAAGCGCGAA
CTGCAATTTGGAGAATGGCAGCGCAATGACATTCTTGCAGGTATCTTCGAGCCAGCCACGATCGACATTG
ATCTGGCTATCTTGCTGACAAAAGCAAGAGAACATAGCGTTGCCTTGGTAGGTCCAGCGGCGGAGGAACT
CTTTGATCCGGTTCCTGAACAGGATCTATTTGAGGCGCTAAATGAAACCTTAACGCTATGGAACTCGCCG
CCCGACTGGGCTGGCGATGAGCGAAATGTAGTGCTTACGTTGTCCCGCATTTGGTACAGCGCAGTAACCG
GCAAAATCGCGCCGAAGGATGTCGCTGCCGACTGGGCAATGGAGCGCCTGCCGGCCCAGTATCAGCCCGT
CATACTTGAAGCTAGACAGGCTTATCTTGGACAAGAAGAAGATCGCTTGGCCTCGCGCGCAGATCAGTTG
GAAGAATTTGTCCACTACGTGAAAGGCGAGATCACCAAGGTAGTCGGCAAATAACCCTCGAGCCACCCAT
GACCAAAATCCCTTAACGTGAGTTACGCGTCGTTCCACTGAGCGTCAGACCCCGTAGAAAAGATCAAAGA
TCTTCTTGAGATCCTTTTTTTCTGCGCGTAATCTGCTGCTTGCAAACAAAAAAACCACCGCTACCAGCGG
TGGTTTGTTTGCCGGATCAAGAGCTACCAACTCTTTTTCCGAAGGTAACTGGCTTCAGCAGAGCGCAGAT
ACCAAATACTGTTCTTCTAGTGTAGCCGTAGTTAGGCCACCACTTCAAGAACTCTGTAGCACCGCCTACA
TACCTCGCTCTGCTAATCCTGTTACCAGTGGCTGCTGCCAGTGGCGATAAGTCGTGTCTTACCGGGTTGG
ACTCAAGACGATAGTTACCGGATAAGGCGCAGCGGTCGGGCTGAACGGGGGGTTCGTGCACACAGCCCAG
CTTGGAGCGAACGACCTACACCGAACTGAGATACCTACAGCGTGAGCTATGAGAAAGCGCCACGCTTCCC
GAAGGGAGAAAGGCGGACAGGTATCCGGTAAGCGGCAGGGTCGGAACAGGAGAGCGCACGAGGGAGCTTC
CAGGGGGAAACGCCTGGTATCTTTATAGTCCTGTCGGGTTTCGCCACCTCTGACTTGAGCGTCGATTTTT
GTGATGCTCGTCAGGGGGGCGGAGCCTATGGAAAAACGCCAGCAACGCGGCCTTTTTACGGTTCCTGGCC
TTTTGCTGGCCTTTTGCTCACATGTTCTTTCCTGCGTTATCCCCTGATTCTGTGGATAACCGTATTACCG
CCTTTGAGTGAGCTGATACCGCTCGCCGCAGCCGAACGACCGAGCGCAGCGAGTCAGTGAGCGAGGAAGC
GGAAGAGCGCCCAATACGCAAACCGCCTCTCCCCGCGCGTTGGCCGATTCATTAATGCAGCTGGCACGAC
AGGTTTCCCGACTGGAAAGCGGGCAGTGAGCGCAACGCAATTAATACGCGTACCGCTAGCCAGGAAGAGT
TTGTAGAAACGCAAAAAGGCCATCCGTCAGGATGGCCTTCTGCTTAGTTTGATGCCTGGCAGTTTATGGC
GGGCGTCCTGCCCGCCACCCTCCGGGCCGTTGCTTCACAACGTTCAAATCCGCTCCCGGCGGATTTGTCC
TACTCAGGAGAGCGTTCACCGACAAACAACAGATAAAACGAAAGGCCCAGTCTTCCGACTGAGCCTTTCG
TTTTATTTGATGCCTGGCAGTTCCCTAC
Features (pLannotate 1.2.2; 13 found; start..end, strand, type, name):
     25..61      -  CDS            lacZα (fragment): LacZα fragment of β-galactosidase; lacZ fragment
    124..245     -  protein_bind   attR3: mutant version of attR; recombination site for the Gateway® LR reaction LR Clonase™
    227..247     -  protein_bind   attB2: mutant version of attB; core recombination site for the Gateway® BP reaction BP Clonase™
    293..399     +  CDS            CmR (fragment): chloramphenicol acetyltransferase; cat; confers resistance to chloramphenicol
    400..420     -  protein_bind   attB3: mutant version of attB; core recombination site for the Gateway® BP reaction BP Clonase™
    411..496     -  protein_bind   attL2 (fragment): mutant version of attL; recombination site for the Gateway® LR reaction LR Clonase™
    611..634     +  promoter       Pc promoter (fragment): intI1 (promoter lies within the coding sequence); class 1 integron promoter
    810..866     +  CDS            GmR (fragment): gentamycin acetyltransferase; aacC1; confers resistance to gentamycin
    873..1664    +  CDS            SmR: aminoglycoside adenylyltransferase (Murphy, 1985); aadA; confers resistance to spectinomycin and streptomycin
   1756..2344    +  rep_origin     ori: high-copy-number ColE1/pMB1/pBR322/pUC origin of replication
   2527..2619    +  CDS            lacI (fragment): lac repressor; lacI; The lac repressor binds to the lac operator to inhibit transcription in E. coli. This inhibition can be relieved by adding lactose or isopropyl-β-D-thiogalactopyranoside (IPTG).
   2674..2701    -  terminator     rrnB T2 terminator: transcription terminator T2 from the E. coli rrnB gene
   2833..2876    +  terminator     rrnB T1 terminator: Escherichia coli rrnB; transcription terminator T1 from the E. coli rrnB gene
