[The description below was written by a language model from this plasmid's Addgene catalogue record and pLannotate feature annotations shown in this document.]
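Description:
C234-E24: attB2r-Strep2-attB3 is a small (about 2.9 kb) Gateway entry clone built on the pDonr257 donor backbone and intended as a modular part for multisite (combinatorial) Gateway assembly in E. coli. It is propagated as a high-copy plasmid from a ColE1/pUC-type origin and selected with spectinomycin through an intact aadA (SmR) aminoglycoside adenylyltransferase gene. This gene appears to be driven by integron-derived upstream sequence, since fragments of the Pc promoter and a gentamicin acetyltransferase gene are annotated just before it. rrnB T1 and T2 terminators lie near the recombination cassette, where they typically insulate the insert from read-through transcription off the backbone.

The payload is a synthetic Strep2 epitope tag, a short streptavidin-binding (Strep-Tactin) affinity peptide. It was recombined into the donor vector through attB2r and attB3 sites, so in the entry clone it sits between hybrid Gateway sites. The automated annotation picks these up as attR3/attB2 and attB3/attL2 matches spanning roughly positions 124 to 496. The tag itself is too short to have been annotated, and the region between the sites is instead labelled as a partial CmR match, which, like the small lacZα and lacI fragments, is probably a spurious or vestigial hit rather than a functional gene. The clone carries no promoter for expressing the tag on its own. In an LR reaction it is combined with a compatible entry clone carrying a gene of interest and with a destination vector, placing Strep2 in frame at the C-terminus of the encoded protein for affinity purification or detection. The record does not specify the partner clones or destination vectors.
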