Addgene plasmid #162913: C234-E24: attB2r-Strep2-attB3
Purpose: Gateway attB2r/attB3 entry clone for construction of C-terminal Strep2 tagged fusion proteins
Depositing lab: Dominic Esposito. Depositing organization: National Cancer Institute (NCI). Publication: Combinatorial assembly of clone libraries using site-specific recombination. Wall VE, Garvey LA, Mehalko JL, Procter LV, Esposito D. Methods Mol Biol. 2014;1116:193-208. doi: 10.1007/978-1-62703-764-8_14. PubMed 24395366.
Backbone
  Vector backbone: pDonr257
  Vector type: Synthetic Biology
Growth in bacteria
  Bacterial resistance: Spectinomycin, 50 μg/mL
  Growth temperature: 37°C
  Growth strain: DH5alpha
  Copy number: High Copy
Gene/Insert
  Gene/Insert name: Strep2 epitope tag
  Species: Synthetic
  Cloning method: Gateway Cloning
Terms and licenses: Academic/Nonprofit Terms; Industry Terms: Not Available to Industry
How to cite: C234-E24: attB2r-Strep2-attB3 was a gift from Dominic Esposito (Addgene plasmid # 162913 ; http://n2t.net/addgene:162913 ; RRID:Addgene_162913)
